Addgene plasmid #112732: pAAV hSyn GFP-Fxr1
Purpose: AAV plasmid that expresses GFP-Fxr1 fusion protein under hSYN promoter
Depositing lab: Martin Beaulieu. Depositing organization: University of Toronto. Publication: Mental Illnesses-Associated Fxr1 and Its Negative Regulator Gsk3beta Are Modulators of Anxiety and Glutamatergic Neurotransmission. Khlghatyan J, Evstratova A, Chamberland S, Marakhovskaia A, Bahremand A, Toth K, Beaulieu JM. Front Mol Neurosci. 2018 Apr 12;11:119. doi: 10.3389/fnmol.2018.00119. eCollection 2018. PubMed 29706865.
Backbone
  Vector backbone: pAAV
  Backbone size w/o insert (bp): 4547
  Total vector size (bp): 7199
  Vector type: Mammalian Expression, AAV
Growth in bacteria
  Bacterial resistance: Ampicillin, 100 μg/mL
  Growth temperature: 37°C
  Growth strain: NEB Stable
  Copy number: High Copy
Gene/Insert
  Gene/Insert name: Fxr1p
  Species: M. musculus (mouse)
  Insert size (bp): 1863
  Entrez Gene: Fxr1 (a.k.a. 1110050J02Rik, 9530073J07Rik, Fxr1h, Fxr1p)
  Promoter: hSYN
  Tag / fusion protein: GFP (N terminal on insert)
  Cloning method: Gibson Cloning
  Sequencing primers: 5′ GCGGAGCTGACGGTGGAG; 3′ TTATGAAACACCATTCAGGACTGCTG
Terms and licenses: Academic/Nonprofit Terms; Industry Terms: Not Available to Industry
How to cite: pAAV hSyn GFP-Fxr1 was a gift from Martin Beaulieu (Addgene plasmid # 112732 ; http://n2t.net/addgene:112732 ; RRID:Addgene_112732)
