[The description below was written by a language model from this plasmid's Addgene catalogue record and pLannotate feature annotations shown in this document.]
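Description:
pAAV hSyn GFP-Fxr1 is an adeno-associated virus transfer plasmid of about 7.2 kb, built on a pAAV backbone for neuron-directed expression of a GFP-tagged mouse Fxr1 protein. It is maintained in bacteria through a high-copy ColE1/pUC-type origin and selected with ampicillin via the β-lactamase gene. An f1 phage origin is also present, along with small remnants of pBR322 bom and rop sequences that are not functionally significant. The record lists a recombination-deficient growth strain, which is typical for plasmids carrying repeat-rich ITRs.

The expression cassette sits between AAV2 inverted terminal repeats, the cis elements needed for replication and packaging of the genome into AAV particles when rep/cap and helper functions are supplied in trans. The right ITR is annotated in full, whereas the left one is detected only as two short fragments in the sequencing result. This may reflect the difficulty of sequencing or annotating ITRs rather than a real deletion. Within the cassette, the human synapsin I promoter restricts transcription to neurons and drives an EGFP-type green fluorescent protein (annotated as mEGFP) placed N-terminal to the roughly 1.86 kb Fxr1 coding sequence, with a short linker region between them. The automated annotation labels this ORF by homology to human FXR1, but the catalogue entry states the insert is from mouse. A WPRE downstream enhances transcript stability and expression, and the human growth hormone polyadenylation signal terminates the message.

The construct is intended for producing AAV vectors, or for direct transfection, to overexpress and visualise Fxr1 in neurons. The associated work examined Fxr1 and its regulator Gsk3β in anxiety-related behaviour and glutamatergic neurotransmission.
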