Features (pLannotate 1.2.2; 16 found; start..end, strand, type, name):
     12..39      +  repeat_region  AAV2 ITR (fragment): inverted terminal repeat of adeno-associated virus serotype 2 inverted
     68..95      +  repeat_region  AAV2 ITR (fragment): inverted terminal repeat of adeno-associated virus serotype 2 inverted
    175..622     +  promoter       hSyn promoter: human synapsin I promoter; confers neuron-specific expression (Kügler et al., 2003)
    651..1367    +  CDS            mEGFP: mEGFP is a basic (constitutively fluorescent) green fluorescent protein published in 2002, derived from Aequorea victoria. It has moderate acid sensitivity.
   1428..3287    +  CDS            FXR1: FXR1_HUMAN - Experimental evidence at protein level: Swiss-Prot protein existence level 1. RNA-binding protein required for embryonic and postnatal development of muscle tissue (PubMed:30770808). May regulate intracellular transport and local translation of certain mRNAs (By similarity). From Homo sapiens (Human).
   3291..3315    +  misc_feature   MCS (fragment): pBluescript multiple cloning site
   3315..3903    +  misc_feature   WPRE: woodchuck hepatitis virus posttranscriptional regulatory element
   3935..4411    +  polyA_signal   hGH poly(A) signal: human growth hormone polyadenylation signal
   4451..4591    +  repeat_region  AAV2 ITR: inverted terminal repeat of adeno-associated virus serotype 2 inverted
   4596..4647    -  misc_feature   bom (fragment): basis of mobility region from pBR322
   4666..5121    +  rep_origin     f1 ori (sequence partly withheld): f1 bacteriophage origin of replication; arrow indicates direction of (+) strand synthesis
   5122..5171    -  misc_feature   bom (fragment): basis of mobility region from pBR322
   5273..5308    -  CDS            rop (fragment): Rop protein, which maintains plasmids at low copy number; rop
   5403..5507    +  promoter       AmpR promoter: bla
   5508..6368    +  CDS            AmpR: β-lactamase; bla; confers resistance to ampicillin, carbenicillin, and related antibiotics
   6539..7127    +  rep_origin     ori: high-copy-number ColE1/pMB1/pBR322/pUC origin of replication
>Addgene plasmid #112732 | pAAV hSyn GFP-Fxr1 | addgene full sequence | sequence record 217315 | Addgene NGS Result
CCTGCAGGCAGCTGCGCGCTCGCTCGCTCACTGAGGCCGCCCGGGCGTCGGGCGACCTTTGGTCGCCCGG
CCTCAGTGAGCGAGCGAGCGCGCAGAGAGGGAGTGGCCAACTCCATCACTAGGGGTTCCTGCGGCCGCAC
GCGTGTGTCTAGACTGCAGAGGGCCCTGCGTATGAGTGCAAGTGGGTTTTAGGACCAGGATGAGGCGGGG
TGGGGGTGCCTACCTGACGACCGACCCCGACCCACTGGACAAGCACCCAACCCCCATTCCCCAAATTGCG
CATCCCCTATCAGAGAGGGGGAGGGGAAACAGGATGCGGCGAGGCGCGTGCGCACTGCCAGCTTCAGCAC
CGCGGACAGTGCCTTCGCCCCCGCCTGGCGGCGCGCGCCACCGCCGCCTCAGCACTGAAGGCGCGCTGAC
GTCACTCGCCGGTCCCCCGCAAACTCCCCTTCCCGGCCACCTTGGTCGCGTCCGCGCCGCCGCCGGCCCA
GCCGGACCGCACCACGCGAGGCGCGAGATAGGGGGGCACGGGCGCGACCATCTGCGCTGCGGCGCCGGCG
ACTCAGCGCTGCCTCAGTCTGCGGTGGGCAGCGGAGGAGTCGTGTCGTGCCTGAGAGCGCAGTCGAGAAG
GTACCGGATCCGCCGCCACCATGGTGAGCAAGGGCGAGGAGCTGTTCACCGGGGTGGTGCCCATCCTGGT
CGAGCTGGACGGCGACGTAAACGGCCACAAGTTCAGCGTGTCCGGCGAGGGCGAGGGCGATGCCACCTAC
GGCAAGCTGACCCTGAAGTTCATCTGCACCACCGGCAAGCTGCCCGTGCCCTGGCCCACCCTCGTGACCA
CCCTGACCTACGGCGTGCAGTGCTTCAGCCGCTACCCCGACCACATGAAGCAGCACGACTTCTTCAAGTC
CGCCATGCCCGAAGGCTACGTCCAGGAGCGCACCATCTTCTTCAAGGACGACGGCAACTACAAGACCCGC
GCCGAGGTGAAGTTCGAGGGCGACACCCTGGTGAACCGCATCGAGCTGAAGGGCATCGACTTCAAGGAGG
ACGGCAACATCCTGGGGCACAAGCTGGAGTACAACTACAACAGCCACAACGTCTATATCATGGCCGACAA
GCAGAAGAACGGCATCAAGGTGAACTTCAAGATCCGCCACAACATCGAGGACGGCAGCGTGCAGCTCGCC
GACCACTACCAGCAGAACACCCCCATCGGCGACGGCCCCGTGCTGCTGCCCGACAACCACTACCTGAGCA
CCCAGTCCAAGCTGAGCAAAGACCCCAACGAGAAGCGCGATCACATGGTCCTGCTGGAGTTCGTGACCGC
CGCCGGGATCACTCTCGGCATGGACGAGCTGTACAAGAGTGCTGGTGGTAGTGCTGGTGGTAGTGCTGGT
GGTAGTGCTGGTGGTAGTGCTGGTGGTGCGGAGCTGACGGTGGAGGTTCGCGGCTCCAACGGGGCTTTCT
ACAAGGGATTTATCAAAGATGTCCACGAAGACTCCCTCACAGTTGTTTTTGAAAATAATTGGCAACCAGA
ACGCCAGGTTCCGTTTAATGAAGTGCGATTACCACCACCACCTGATATAAAAAAAGAAATTAGTGAAGGA
GATGAAGTAGAGGTATATTCAAGAGCAAATGACCAAGAGCCATGTGGATGGTGGCTGGCTAAAGTTCGGA
TGATGAAAGGCGAGTTTTATGTCATTGAATATGCTGCTTGTGATGCCACTTACAATGAAATAGTCACATT
TGAACGACTTCGGCCTGTCAATCAAAATAAAACTGTCAAAAAAAATACCTTCTTTAAGTGCACAGTGGAT
GTTCCTGAGGACCTGAGAGAAGCGTGTGCTAATGAAAATGCCCATAAAGATTTTAAGAAAGCAGTAGGAG
CATGCAGAATCTTTTATCATCCTGAAACTACCCAGCTAATGATACTGTCGGCCAGTGAAGCAACTGTGAA
GAGAGTAAATATCTTAAGTGATATGCATTTGAGAAGTATTCGGACGAAGTTGATGCTTATGTCCAGAAAT
GAAGAGGCCACTAAGCATTTAGAATGCACAAAACAACTTGCAGCAGCTTTTCATGAAGAATTTGTTGTGA
GAGAAGATTTAATGGGCCTGGCGATAGGAACGCATGGCAGTAACATACAGCAAGCTAGGAAGGTTCCTGG
AGTTACTGCCATTGAGTTAGATGAAGACACCGGAACGTTTAGAATCTATGGAGAGAGTGCTGAGGCTGTA
AAAAAAGCTAGAGGTTTCTTGGAATTTGTGGAAGATTTTATTCAAGTTCCCAGGAATCTTGTTGGAAAAG
TAATTGGAAAAAATGGCAAAGTTATTCAAGAAATAGTGGATAAATCTGGTGTGGTTCGAGTAAGAATTGA
AGGAGACAATGAAAATAAACTACCTAGAGAAGACGGAATGGTTCCATTTGTATTTGTTGGCACTAAAGAA
AGCATTGGGAATGTGCAAGTTCTTCTAGAGTATCACATCGCTTACTTAAAGGAAGTGGAACAACTAAGAA
TGGAACGTCTGCAGATTGATGAGCAGCTGCGACAGATTGGTTCTAGGTCTTATAGTGGAAGAGGCAGAGG
TCGTCGGGGCCCTAATTACACCTCCGGTTATGGTACAAATTCTGAGCTGTCTAACCCCTCCGAAACAGAA
TCTGAGCGTAAAGATGAGCTGAGTGATTGGTCATTGGCAGGAGAAGATGATCGAGAGACTCGACATCAGC
GAGACAGCAGGAGACGCCCAGGAGGAAGAGGCAGAAGTGTTTCTGGGGGACGAGGTCGTGGTGGACCACG
TGGTGGCAAATCCTCCATCAGTTCTGTGCTCAAAGATCCAGACAGCAATCCATACAGCTTACTTGATAAT
ACAGAATCCGATCAGACTGCAGACACTGACGCCAGCGAATCTCACCACAGTACTAACCGTCGTAGGCGGT
CTCGTAGACGGAGGACTGATGAAGATGCTGTTCTGATGGATGGACTGACTGAATCTGATACAGCCTCAGT
TAATGAGAATGGGCTAGTCACAGTTGCAGATTATATTTCTAGAGCTGAGTCTCAGAGCAGACAAAGAAAC
CTCCCAAGGGAAACTTTGGCTAAAAACAAGAAAGAAATGGCAAAAGATGTGATTGAAGAGCATGGTCCTT
CAGAAAAGGCAATAAATGGTCCAACTAGCGCTTCTGGCGATGAAATTCCTAAGCTACCGCGTACTCTGGG
AGAAGAAAAGACTAAGACCTTAAAAGAAGACAGCACTCAAGAAGCAGCAGTCCTGAATGGTGTTTCATAA
GAATTCGATATCAAGCTTATCGATAATCAACCTCTGGATTACAAAATTTGTGAAAGATTGACTGGTATTC
TTAACTATGTTGCTCCTTTTACGCTATGTGGATACGCTGCTTTAATGCCTTTGTATCATGCTATTGCTTC
CCGTATGGCTTTCATTTTCTCCTCCTTGTATAAATCCTGGTTGCTGTCTCTTTATGAGGAGTTGTGGCCC
GTTGTCAGGCAACGTGGCGTGGTGTGCACTGTGTTTGCTGACGCAACCCCCACTGGTTGGGGCATTGCCA
CCACCTGTCAGCTCCTTTCCGGGACTTTCGCTTTCCCCCTCCCTATTGCCACGGCGGAACTCATCGCCGC
CTGCCTTGCCCGCTGCTGGACAGGGGCTCGGCTGTTGGGCACTGACAATTCCGTGGTGTTGTCGGGGAAA
TCATCGTCCTTTCCTTGGCTGCTCGCCTATGTTGCCACCTGGATTCTGCGCGGGACGTCCTTCTGCTACG
TCCCTTCGGCCCTCAATCCAGCGGACCTTCCTTCCCGCGGCCTGCTGCCGGCTCTGCGGCCTCTTCCGCG
TCTTCGCCTTCGCCCTCAGACGAGTCGGATCTCCCTTTGGGCCGCCTCCCCGCATCGATACCGAGCGCTG
CTCGAGAGATCTACGGGTGGCATCCCTGTGACCCCTCCCCAGTGCCTCTCCTGGCCCTGGAAGTTGCCAC
TCCAGTGCCCACCAGCCTTGTCCTAATAAAATTAAGTTGCATCATTTTGTCTGACTAGGTGTCCTTCTAT
AATATTATGGGGTGGAGGGGGGTGGTATGGAGCAAGGGGCAAGTTGGGAAGACAACCTGTAGGGCCTGCG
GGGTCTATTGGGAACCAAGCTGGAGTGCAGTGGCACAATCTTGGCTCACTGCAATCTCCGCCTCCTGGGT
TCAAGCGATTCTCCTGCCTCAGCCTCCCGAGTTGTTGGGATTCCAGGCATGCATGACCAGGCTCAGCTAA
TTTTTGTTTTTTTGGTAGAGACGGGGTTTCACCATATTGGCCAGGCTGGTCTCCAACTCCTAATCTCAGG
TGATCTACCCACCTTGGCCTCCCAAATTGCTGGGATTACAGGCGTGAACCACTGCTCCCTTCCCTGTCCT
TCTGATTTTGTAGGTAACCACGTGCGGACCGAGCGGCCGCAGGAACCCCTAGTGATGGAGTTGGCCACTC
CCTCTCTGCGCGCTCGCTCGCTCACTGAGGCCGGGCGACCAAAGGTCGCCCGACGCCCGGGCTTTGCCCG
GGCGGCCTCAGTGAGCGAGCGAGCGCGCAGCTGCCTGCAGGGGCGCCTGATGCGGTATTTTCTCCTTACG
CATCTGTGCGGTATTTCACACCGCATA
[95 nt withheld, positions 4648-4742]
T
[46 nt withheld, positions 4744-4789]
C
[141 nt withheld, positions 4791-4931]
CCTTTGACGTTGGAGTCCACGTTCTTT
[37 nt withheld, positions 4959-4995]
ACTCTATCTCGGGCTATTCTTTTGATTTATAAGGGATTTTGCCGATTTCGGTCTATTGGTTAAAAAATGA
GCTGATTTAACAAAAATTTAACGCGAATTTTAACAAAATATTAACGTTTACAATTTTATGGTGCACTCTC
AGTACAATCTGCTCTGATGCCGCATAGTTAAGCCAGCCCCGACACCCGCCAACACCCGCTGACGCGCCCT
GACGGGCTTGTCTGCTCCCGGCATCCGCTTACAGACAAGCTGTGACCGTCTCCGGGAGCTGCATGTGTCA
GAGGTTTTCACCGTCATCACCGAAACGCGCGAGACGAAAGGGCCTCGTGATACGCCTATTTTTATAGGTT
AATGTCATGATAATAATGGTTTCTTAGACGTCAGGTGGCACTTTTCGGGGAAATGTGCGCGGAACCCCTA
TTTGTTTATTTTTCTAAATACATTCAAATATGTATCCGCTCATGAGACAATAACCCTGATAAATGCTTCA
ATAATATTGAAAAAGGAAGAGTATGAGTATTCAACATTTCCGTGTCGCCCTTATTCCCTTTTTTGCGGCA
TTTTGCCTTCCTGTTTTTGCTCACCCAGAAACGCTGGTGAAAGTAAAAGATGCTGAAGATCAGTTGGGTG
CACGAGTGGGTTACATCGAACTGGATCTCAACAGCGGTAAGATCCTTGAGAGTTTTCGCCCCGAAGAACG
TTTTCCAATGATGAGCACTTTTAAAGTTCTGCTATGTGGCGCGGTATTATCCCGTATTGACGCCGGGCAA
GAGCAACTCGGTCGCCGCATACACTATTCTCAGAATGACTTGGTTGAGTACTCACCAGTCACAGAAAAGC
ATCTTACGGATGGCATGACAGTAAGAGAATTATGCAGTGCTGCCATAACCATGAGTGATAACACTGCGGC
CAACTTACTTCTGACAACGATCGGAGGACCGAAGGAGCTAACCGCTTTTTTGCACAACATGGGGGATCAT
GTAACTCGCCTTGATCGTTGGGAACCGGAGCTGAATGAAGCCATACCAAACGACGAGCGTGACACCACGA
TGCCTGTAGCAATGGCAACAACGTTGCGCAAACTATTAACTGGCGAACTACTTACTCTAGCTTCCCGGCA
ACAATTAATAGACTGGATGGAGGCGGATAAAGTTGCAGGACCACTTCTGCGCTCGGCCCTTCCGGCTGGC
TGGTTTATTGCTGATAAATCTGGAGCCGGTGAGCGTGGGTCTCGCGGTATCATTGCAGCACTGGGGCCAG
ATGGTAAGCCCTCCCGTATCGTAGTTATCTACACGACGGGGAGTCAGGCAACTATGGATGAACGAAATAG
ACAGATCGCTGAGATAGGTGCCTCACTGATTAAGCATTGGTAACTGTCAGACCAAGTTTACTCATATATA
CTTTAGATTGATTTAAAACTTCATTTTTAATTTAAAAGGATCTAGGTGAAGATCCTTTTTGATAATCTCA
TGACCAAAATCCCTTAACGTGAGTTTTCGTTCCACTGAGCGTCAGACCCCGTAGAAAAGATCAAAGGATC
TTCTTGAGATCCTTTTTTTCTGCGCGTAATCTGCTGCTTGCAAACAAAAAAACCACCGCTACCAGCGGTG
GTTTGTTTGCCGGATCAAGAGCTACCAACTCTTTTTCCGAAGGTAACTGGCTTCAGCAGAGCGCAGATAC
CAAATACTGTTCTTCTAGTGTAGCCGTAGTTAGGCCACCACTTCAAGAACTCTGTAGCACCGCCTACATA
CCTCGCTCTGCTAATCCTGTTACCAGTGGCTGCTGCCAGTGGCGATAAGTCGTGTCTTACCGGGTTGGAC
TCAAGACGATAGTTACCGGATAAGGCGCAGCGGTCGGGCTGAACGGGGGGTTCGTGCACACAGCCCAGCT
TGGAGCGAACGACCTACACCGAACTGAGATACCTACAGCGTGAGCTATGAGAAAGCGCCACGCTTCCCGA
AGGGAGAAAGGCGGACAGGTATCCGGTAAGCGGCAGGGTCGGAACAGGAGAGCGCACGAGGGAGCTTCCA
GGGGGAAACGCCTGGTATCTTTATAGTCCTGTCGGGTTTCGCCACCTCTGACTTGAGCGTCGATTTTTGT
GATGCTCGTCAGGGGGGCGGAGCCTATGGAAAAACGCCAGCAACGCGGCCTTTTTACGGTTCCTGGCCTT
TTGCTGGCCTTTTGCTCACATGT
